>Addgene plasmid #107874 | pClodANL-FGF4 | addgene full sequence | sequence record 211049 | Addgene NGS Result
AGCGGCCGCAAAAAAGGTACCTGCCATGTATACTAGACCTTAATTAACACAGCTAACACCACGTCGTCCC
TATCTGCTGCCCTAGGTCTATGAGTGGTTGCTGGATAACTTTACGGGCATGCATAAGGCTCGTATAATAT
ATTCAGGGAGACCACAACGGTTTCCCTCTACAAATAATTTTGTTTAACTTTGAGGGACAATAATTTTGTT
TAACTTTAAGAAGGAGATATACATTACTAGTATCGATGGTTGCACTGAGCCTGGCACGTCTGCCTGTGGC
CGCACAACCGAAAGAAGCCGCCGTGCAGAGCGGTGCCGGTGATTACCTGCTGGGCATTAAACGCCTGCGC
CGCCTGTATTGCAACGTGGGCATCGGTTTCCATCTGCAGGCCCTGCCGGATGGTCGCATTGGTGGTGCCC
ATGCAGATACCCGTGATAGCCTGCTGGAACTGAGCCCGGTTGAACGCGGCGTGGTGAGCATCTTTGGTGT
GGCAAGCCGCTTCTTTGTGGCCATGAGTAGCAAAGGCAAGCTGTATGGCAGCCCGTTTTTCACCGATGAA
TGCACCTTTAAAGAAATTCTGCTGCCGAATAATTACAATGCCTATGAAAGCTACAAATATCCGGGCATGT
TCATCGCCCTGAGCAAAAACGGCAAGACCAAAAAAGGCAATCGCGTGAGCCCGACCATGAAAGTGACACA
CTTTCTGCCGCGCCTGGGTGCATCTAGAGGAGTTTTTACTCTGGAAGATTTTGTTGGCGATTGGCGTCAG
ACCGCGGGTTATAATTTGGATCAAGTCCTGGAACAGGGTGGCGTAAGCTCTCTGTTCCAGAACCTGGGTG
TGAGCGTGACGCCGATTCAGCGCATCGTTCTGTCCGGCGAGAACGGTCTGAAAATTGATATTCATGTGAT
CATCCCGTACGAAGGCCTGAGCGGTGACCAAATGGGTCAAATCGAGAAAATCTTTAAAGTCGTCTACCCA
GTTGACGATCACCACTTCAAGGTTATCTTGCATTACGGTACGCTGGTGATTGATGGTGTGACCCCGAATA
TGATTGACTATTTCGGCCGTCCGTATGAAGGCATTGCCGTTTTTGACGGTAAAAAGATCACCGTCACCGG
TACCCTGTGGAATGGCAATAAGATTATTGACGAGCGTCTGATTAACCCGGACGGCAGCCTGCTGTTCCGC
GTGACCATCAACGGTGTCACGGGTTGGCGTCTGTGCGAGCGCATCCTGGCATAATAAGTCGACGTTAATA
ACAGGCCTGCTGGTAATCGCAGGCCTTTTTATTTTTTTTTTTTGCTAGCAAATTCTTGAAGACGAAAGGG
CCTCGTGATACGCCTATTTTTATAGGTTAATGTCATGATAATAATGGTTTCTTAGACGTCAGGTGGCACT
TTTCGGGGAAATGTGCGCGGAACCCCTATTTGTTTATTTTTCTAAATACATTCAAATATGTATCCGCTCA
TGAGACAATAACCCTGATAAATGCTTCAATAATATTGAAAAAGGAAGAGTATGAGTATTCAACATTTCCG
TGTCGCCCTTATTCCCTTTTTTGCGGCATTTTGCCTTCCTGTTTTTGCTCACCCAGAAACGCTGGTGAAA
GTAAAAGATGCTGAAGATCAGTTGGGTGCACGAGTGGGTTACATCGAACTGGATCTCAACAGCGGTAAGA
TCCTTGAGAGTTTTCGCCCCGAAGAACGTTTTCCAATGATGAGCACTTTTAAAGTTCTGCTATGTGGCGC
GGTATTATCCCGTGTTGACGCCGGGCAAGAGCAACTCGGTCGCCGCATACACTATTCTCAGAATGACTTG
GTTGAGTACTCACCAGTCACAGAAAAGCATCTTACGGATGGCATGACAGTAAGAGAATTATGCAGTGCTG
CCATAACCATGAGTGATAACACTGCGGCCAACTTACTTCTGACAACGATCGGAGGACCGAAGGAGCTAAC
CGCTTTTTTGCACAACATGGGGGATCATGTAACTCGCCTTGATCGTTGGGAACCGGAGCTGAATGAAGCC
ATACCAAACGACGAGCGTGACACCACGATGCCTGCAGCAATGGCAACAACGTTGCGCAAACTATTAACTG
GCGAACTACTTACTCTAGCTTCCCGGCAACAATTAATAGACTGGATGGAGGCGGATAAAGTTGCAGGACC
ACTTCTGCGCTCGGCCCTTCCGGCTGGCTGGTTTATTGCTGATAAATCTGGAGCCGGTGAGCGTGGGTCT
CGCGGTATCATTGCAGCACTGGGGCCAGATGGTAAGCCCTCCCGTATCGTAGTTATCTACACGACGGGGA
GTCAGGCAACTATGGATGAACGAAATAGACAGATCGCTGAGATAGGTGCCTCACTGATTAAGCATTGGTA
ACTGTCAGACCAAGTTTACTCATATATACTTTAGATTGATTTAAAACTTCATTTTTAATTTAAAAGGATC
TAGGTGAAGATCCTTTTTGATAATCTCATGACCAAAATCCCTTAACGTGAGTTTTCGTTCCACTGAGCGT
CAGACCCCAAGATCTAGCGCTGCGGACACATACAAAGTTGCCCACAGATTCCGTGGATAAGCAGGGGACT
AACATGTGAGGCAAAACAGCAGGGCCGCGCCGGTGGCGTTTTTCCATAGGCTCCGCCCTCCTGCCAGAGT
TCACATAAACAGACGCTTTTCCGGTGCATCTGTGGGAGCCGTGAGGCTCAACCATGAATCTGACAGTACG
GGCGAAACCCGACAGGACTTAAAGATCCCCACCGTTTCCGGCGGGTCGCTCCCTCTTGCGCTCTCCTGTT
CCGACCCTGCCGTTTACCGGATACCTGTTCCGCCTTTCTCCCTTACGGGAAGTGTGGCGCTTTCTCATAG
CTCACACACTGGTATCTCGGCTCGGTGTAGGTCGTTCGCTCCAAGCTGGGCTGTAAGCAAGAACTCCCCG
TTCAGCCCGACTGCTGCGCCTTATCCGGTAACTGTTCACTTGAGTCCAACCCGGAAAAGCACGGTAAAAC
GCCACTGGCAGCAGCCATTGGTAACTGGGAGTTCGCAGAGGATTTGTTTAGCTAAACACGCGGTTGCTCT
TGAAGTGTGCGCCAAAGTCCGGCTACACTGGAAGGACAGATTTGGTTGCTGTGCTCTGCGAAAGCCAGTT
ACCACGGTTAAGCAGTTCCCCAACTGACTTAACCTTCGATCAAACCACCTCCCCAGGTGGTTTTTTCGTT
TACAGGGCAAAAGATTACGCGCAGAAAAAAAGGATCTCAAGAAGATCCTTTGATC
Features (pLannotate 1.2.2; 7 found; start..end, strand, type, name):
     44..109     +  CDS            sspB (fragment): SSPB_ECOLI - Experimental evidence at protein level: Swiss-Prot protein existence level 1. Also stimulates degradation of the N-terminus of RseA (residues 1-108, alone or in complex with sigma-E) by ClpX-ClpP in a non-ssrA-mediated fashion. From Escherichia coli (strain K12).
    205..227     +  RBS            RBS: efficient ribosome binding site from bacteriophage T7 gene 10 (Olins and Rangwala, 1989)
    216..716     +  CDS            FGF4 (fragment): FGF4_HUMAN - Also known as HST, HSTF1, KS3. Experimental evidence at protein level: Swiss-Prot protein existence level 1. Plays an important role in the regulation of embryonic development, cell proliferation, and cell differentiation. Required for normal limb and cardiac valve development during embryogenesis. From Homo sapiens (Human).
    735..1241    +  CDS            LUCI_OPLGR (fragment): Experimental evidence at protein level: Swiss-Prot protein existence level 1. Catalytic subunit of oplophorus-luciferin 2-monooxygenase. Oxidoreductase that converts coelenterazine (the oplophorus luciferin) to coelenteramide under emission of blue light with a maximum at 454 nm. Is also active with bisdeoxycoelenterazine. From Oplophorus gracilirostris (Luminous shrimp).
   1416..1520    +  promoter       AmpR promoter: bla
   1521..2381    +  CDS            AmpR: β-lactamase; bla; confers resistance to ampicillin, carbenicillin, and related antibiotics
   2537..3275    -  rep_origin     CloDF13 ori: Plasmids containing the CloDF13 (CDF) origin of replication can be propagated in E. coli cells that contain additional plasmids with compatible origins.
