[The description below was written by a language model from this plasmid's Addgene catalogue record and pLannotate feature annotations shown in this document.]
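Description:
pClodANL-FGF4 is a small (about 3.3 kb) bacterial expression plasmid built on the pClodANL backbone and designed to produce fibroblast growth factor 4 fused to the NanoLuc luciferase in Escherichia coli. It replicates from the CloDF13 (CDF) origin, recorded as low copy. This origin is compatible with other common replicon families, so the plasmid can be maintained alongside additional plasmids in the same cell. Selection is by ampicillin, through a β-lactamase gene driven by its native bla promoter.

The expression cassette is driven by the "pro D" promoter named in the catalogue entry. The automated annotation does not mark this promoter, but it presumably lies upstream of the annotated bacteriophage T7 gene 10 ribosome binding site that precedes the open reading frame. The insert is listed as synthetic. It matches a fragment of human FGF4 rather than the full-length precursor, and the record does not state which residues are retained. It was introduced by Gibson assembly. After a short linker region comes the NanoLuc coding sequence, annotated through its similarity to the catalytic subunit of Oplophorus gracilirostris luciferase, which places the reporter at the C terminus of FGF4. A short upstream stretch is annotated as a fragment of E. coli sspB. Its role is not explained in the record, and it may simply be a similarity hit within the promoter-proximal region.

The fusion lets FGF4 be detected or quantified by luminescence. The associated work uses E. coli as a platform for studying phosphoinositide biology, so the construct plausibly serves as a luminescent probe or test protein in lipid-related assays there, although the record does not specify the exact assay.
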