Addgene plasmid #107874: pClodANL-FGF4
Purpose: Bacterial expression of FGF4-NanoLuc
Depositing lab: Sanford Simon. Depositing organization: Rockefeller University. Publication: Escherichia coli as a platform for the study of phosphoinositide biology. Botero S, Chiaroni-Clarke R, Simon SM. Sci Adv. 2019 Mar 27;5(3):eaat4872. doi: 10.1126/sciadv.aat4872. eCollection 2019 Mar. PubMed 30944849.
Backbone
  Vector backbone: pClodANL
  Vector type: Bacterial Expression, Luciferase
Growth in bacteria
  Bacterial resistance: Ampicillin, 100 μg/mL
  Growth temperature: 37°C
  Growth strain: DH5alpha
  Copy number: Low Copy
Gene/Insert
  Gene/Insert name: FGF4 (alt name: Fibroblast growth factor 4)
  Species: Synthetic
  Entrez Gene: FGF4 (a.k.a. FGF-4, HBGF-4, HST, HST-1, HSTF-1, HSTF1, K-FGF, KFGF)
  Promoter: pro D
  Tag / fusion protein: NanoLuc (C terminal on insert)
  Cloning method: Gibson Cloning
  Sequencing primers: 5′ CCACGTCGTCCCTATCT; 3′ gatgcgctgaatcggcgtca
Terms and licenses: Academic/Nonprofit Terms; Industry Terms: Not Available to Industry
How to cite: pClodANL-FGF4 was a gift from Sanford Simon (Addgene plasmid # 107874 ; http://n2t.net/addgene:107874 ; RRID:Addgene_107874)
