>Addgene plasmid #107874 | pClodANL-FGF4 | depositor partial sequence | sequence record 203467 | pClodANL-FGF4 sequence 3338 bps
AAGATCTAGCGCTGCGGACACATACAAAGTTACCCACAGATTCCGTGGATAAGCAGGGGACTAACATGTG
AGGCAAAACAGCAGGGCCGCGCCGGTGGCGTTTTTCCATAGGCTCCGCCCTCCTGCCAGAGTTCACATAA
ACAGACGCTTTTCCGGTGCATCTGTGGGAGCCGTGAGGCTCAACCATGAATCTGACAGTACGGGCGAAAC
CCGACAGGACTTAAAGATCCCCACCGTTTCCGGCGGGTCGCTCCCTCTTGCGCTCTCCTGTTCCGACCCT
GCCGTTTACCGGATACCTGTTCCGCCTTTCTCCCTTACGGGAAGTGTGGCGCTTTCTCATAGCTCACACA
CTGGTATCTCGGCTCGGTGTAGGTCGTTCGCTCCAAGCTGGGCTGTAAGCAAGAACTCCCCGTTCAGCCC
GACTGCTGCGCCTTATCCGGTAACTGTTCACTTGAGTCCAACCCGGAAAAGCACGGTAAAACGCCACTGG
CAGCAGCCATTGGTAACTGGGAGTTCGCAGAGGATTTGTTTAGCTAAACACGCGGTTGCTCTTGAAGTGT
GCGCCAAAGTCCGGCTACACTGGAAGGACAGATTTGGTTGCTGTGCTCTGCGAAAGCCAGTTACCACGGT
TAAGCAGTTCCCCAACTGACTTAACCTTCGATCAAACCACCTCCCCAGGTGGTTTTTTCGAAGGTTAAGT
CAGTTGGGGAACTGCTTAACCTTCGATCAAACCACCTCCCCAGGTGGTTTTTTCGTTTACAGGGCAAAAG
ATTACGCGCAGAAAAAAAGGATCTCAAGAAGATCCTTTGATCAGCGGCCGCAAAAAAGGTACCTGCCATG
TATACTAGACCTTAATTAACACAGCTAACACCACGTCGTCCCTATCTGCTGCCCTAGGTCTATGAGTGGT
TGCTGGATAACTTTACGGGCATGCATAAGGCTCGTATAATATATTCAGGGAGACCACAACGGTTTCCCTC
TACAAATAATTTTGTTTAACTTTGAGGGACAATAATTTTGTTTAACTTTAAGAAGGAGATATACATTACT
AGTATCGATGGTTGCACTGAGCCTGGCACGTCTGCCTGTGGCCGCACAACCGAAAGAAGCCGCCGTGCAG
AGCGGTGCCGGTGATTACCTGCTGGGCATTAAACGCCTGCGCCGCCTGTATTGCAACGTGGGCATCGGTT
TCCATCTGCAGGCCCTGCCGGATGGTCGCATTGGTGGTGCCCATGCAGATACCCGTGATAGCCTGCTGGA
ACTGAGCCCGGTTGAACGCGGCGTGGTGAGCATCTTTGGTGTGGCAAGCCGCTTCTTTGTGGCCATGAGT
AGCAAAGGCAAGCTGTATGGCAGCCCGTTTTTCACCGATGAATGCACCTTTAAAGAAATTCTGCTGCCGA
ATAATTACAATGCCTATGAAAGCTACAAATATCCGGGCATGTTCATCGCCCTGAGCAAAAACGGCAAGAC
CAAAAAAGGCAATCGCGTGAGCCCGACCATGAAAGTGACACACTTTCTGCCGCGCCTGGGTGCATCTAGA
GGAGTTTTTACTCTGGAAGATTTTGTTGGCGATTGGCGTCAGACCGCGGGTTATAATTTGGATCAAGTCC
TGGAACAGGGTGGCGTAAGCTCTCTGTTCCAGAACCTGGGTGTGAGCGTGACGCCGATTCAGCGCATCGT
TCTGTCCGGCGAGAACGGTCTGAAAATTGATATTCATGTGATCATCCCGTACGAAGGCCTGAGCGGTGAC
CAAATGGGTCAAATCGAGAAAATCTTTAAAGTCGTCTACCCAGTTGACGATCACCACTTCAAGGTTATCT
TGCATTACGGTACGCTGGTGATTGATGGTGTGACCCCGAATATGATTGACTATTTCGGCCGTCCGTATGA
AGGCATTGCCGTTTTTGACGGTAAAAAGATCACCGTCACCGGTACCCTGTGGAATGGCAATAAGATTATT
GACGAGCGTCTGATTAACCCGGACGGCAGCCTGCTGTTCCGCGTGACCATCAACGGTGTCACGGGTTGGC
GTCTGTGCGAGCGCATCCTGGCATAATAAGTCGACGTTAATAACAGGCCTGCTGGTAATCGCAGGCCTTT
TTATTTTTTTTTTTGCTAGCAATTCTTGAAGACGAAAGGGCCTCGTGATACGCCTATTTTTATAGGTTAA
TGTCATGATAATAATGGTTTCTTAGACGTCAGGTGGCACTTTTCGGGGAAATGTGCGCGGAACCCCTATT
TGTTTATTTTTCTAAATACATTCAAATATGTATCCGCTCATGAGACAATAACCCTGATAAATGCTTCAAT
AATATTGAAAAAGGAAGAGTATGAGTATTCAACATTTCCGTGTCGCCCTTATTCCCTTTTTTGCGGCATT
TTGCCTTCCTGTTTTTGCTCACCCAGAAACGCTGGTGAAAGTAAAAGATGCTGAAGATCAGTTGGGTGCA
CGAGTGGGTTACATCGAACTGGATCTCAACAGCGGTAAGATCCTTGAGAGTTTTCGCCCCGAAGAACGTT
TTCCAATGATGAGCACTTTTAAAGTTCTGCTATGTGGCGCGGTATTATCCCGTGTTGACGCCGGGCAAGA
GCAACTCGGTCGCCGCATACACTATTCTCAGAATGACTTGGTTGAGTACTCACCAGTCACAGAAAAGCAT
CTTACGGATGGCATGACAGTAAGAGAATTATGCAGTGCTGCCATAACCATGAGTGATAACACTGCGGCCA
ACTTACTTCTGACAACGATCGGAGGACCGAAGGAGCTAACCGCTTTTTTGCACAACATGGGGGATCATGT
AACTCGCCTTGATCGTTGGGAACCGGAGCTGAATGAAGCCATACCAAACGACGAGCGTGACACCACGATG
CCTGCAGCAATGGCAACAACGTTGCGCAAACTATTAACTGGCGAACTACTTACTCTAGCTTCCCGGCAAC
AATTAATAGACTGGATGGAGGCGGATAAAGTTGCAGGACCACTTCTGCGCTCGGCCCTTCCGGCTGGCTG
GTTTATTGCTGATAAATCTGGAGCCGGTGAGCGTGGGTCTCGCGGTATCATTGCAGCACTGGGGCCAGAT
GGTAAGCCCTCCCGTATCGTAGTTATCTACACGACGGGGAGTCAGGCAACTATGGATGAACGAAATAGAC
AGATCGCTGAGATAGGTGCCTCACTGATTAAGCATTGGTAACTGTCAGACCAAGTTTACTCATATATACT
TTAGATTGATTTAAAACTTCATTTTTAATTTAAAAGGATCTAGGTGAAGATCCTTTTTGATAATCTCATG
ACCAAAATCCCTTAACGTGAGTTTTCGTTCCACTGAGCGTCAGACCCC
